Addgene plasmid #167870: NAX_CAGGS_CAS9_m4_mcherry
Purpose: PiggyBac compatible plasmid expressing dCas9
Depositing lab: Alejandro Chavez & Nan Cher Yeo. Depositing organization: Columbia University. Publication: Generation and application of a versatile CRISPR toolkit for mammalian cell engineering. Nghi Dang , Alissa Lance-Byrne, Angela Tung, Xiaoge Guo, Ryan J Cecchi, Joanna Buchthal, Alejandro Chavez, Nan Cher Yeo. Synthetic Biology, Volume 6, Issue 1, 2021 10.1093/synbio/ysab033.
Backbone
  Vector backbone: pB-CAGGS
  Vector type: CRISPR
  Selectable markers: mCherry
Growth in bacteria
  Bacterial resistance: Ampicillin, 100 μg/mL
  Growth temperature: 30°C
  Growth strain: NEB Stable
  Copy number: High Copy
Gene/Insert
  Gene/Insert name: dCas9
  Species: Synthetic
  Mutation: D10A, D839A, H840A, N863A
  Cloning method: Gibson Cloning
Terms and licenses: Academic/Nonprofit Terms; Industry Terms: Not Available to Industry
How to cite: NAX_CAGGS_CAS9_m4_mcherry was a gift from Alejandro Chavez & Nan Cher Yeo (Addgene plasmid # 167870 ; http://n2t.net/addgene:167870 ; RRID:Addgene_167870)
