[The description below was written by a language model from this plasmid's Addgene catalogue record.]
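Description:
NAX_CAGGS_CAS9_m4_mcherry is a piggyBac-compatible CRISPR plasmid built on the pB-CAGGS backbone for expressing a nuclease-dead Cas9 (dCas9) in mammalian cells. It is maintained in bacteria as a high-copy plasmid under ampicillin selection. The record gives no feature table, so the origin of replication, the exact layout of the transposon terminal repeats, polyadenylation signals and any nuclear localisation signals or epitope tags are not documented here.

The insert is a synthetic dCas9 carrying four substitutions, D10A, D839A, H840A and N863A (the "m4" of the name). These alter catalytic residues of the RuvC and HNH nuclease domains, so the protein should retain guide-RNA-directed DNA binding while losing cleavage activity. The backbone and plasmid names imply that expression is driven by the strong, ubiquitous CAGGS (CMV enhancer/chicken beta-actin) promoter, although the promoter is not listed as a separate field. mCherry is recorded as the selectable marker, which allows cells carrying the construct to be identified or sorted by red fluorescence rather than by drug resistance. How mCherry is linked to dCas9 (fusion, 2A peptide, IRES or a separate cassette) is not stated.

Being piggyBac compatible, the cassette is intended to be mobilised into the host genome when a piggyBac transposase is supplied in trans, giving stable dCas9-expressing cell lines. Such lines, combined with separately delivered guide RNAs, are typically used for programmable DNA binding without cutting. The plasmid belongs to a broader CRISPR toolkit for mammalian cell engineering.
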