>Addgene plasmid #167870 | NAX_CAGGS_CAS9_m4_mcherry | addgene partial sequence | sequence record 371633 | Addgene Partial NGS Result
AWTNKDKKKKKGGGGGGGGGGGGGGGGGGGGGGGGGGGGGNGCGCGCGCCRGGCGGGGSGGGGCGGGGCG
RGGGGCGGGGCGGGGCGAGGCGGAGAGGTGCGGCGGCAGCCAATCAGAGCGGCGCGCTCCGAAAGTTTCC
TTTTATGGCGAGGCGGCGGCGGCGGCGGCCCTATAAAAAGCGAAGCGCGCGGCGGGCGGGAGTCGCTGCG
CGCTGCCTTCGCCCCGTGCCCCGCTCCGCCGCCGCCTCGCGCCGCCCGCCCCGGCTCTGACTGACCGCGT
TACTCCCACAGGTGAGCGGGCGGGACGGCCCTTCTCCTCCGGGCTGTAATTAGCGCTTGGTTTAATGACG
GCTTGTTTCTTTTCTGTGGCTGCGTGAAAGCCTTGAGGGGCTCCGGGAGGGCCCTTTGTGCGGGGGGAGC
GGCTCGGGGGGTGCGTGCGTGTGTGTGTGCGTGGGGAGCGCCGCGTGCGGCTCCGCGCTGCCCGGCGGCT
GTGAGCGCTGCGGGCGCGGCGCGGGGCTTTTTGCGCTCCGCAGTGTGCGCGAGGGGAGCGCGGCCGGGGG
CGGTGCCCCGCGGTGCGGGGGGGGCTGCGAGGGGAACAAAGGCTGCGTGCGGGGTGTGTGCGTGGGGGGG
TGAGCAGGGGGTGTGGGCGCGTCGGTCGGGCTGCAACCCCCCCTGCACCCCCCTCCCCGAGTTGCTGAGC
ACGGCCCGGCTTCGGGTGCGGGGCTCCGTACGGGGCGTGGCGCGGGGCTCGCCGTGCCGGGCGGGGGGTG
GCGGCAGGTGGGGGTGCCGGGCGGGGCGGGGCCGCCTCGGGCCGGGGRGGGCTCGGGGGRGGGGCGCGGC
GGCCCCCGGAGCGCCGGCGGCTGTCGAGGCGCGGCGAGCCGCAGCCATTGCCTTTTATGGTAATCGTGCG
AGAGGGCGCAGGGACTTCCTTTGTCCCAAATCTGTGCGGAGCCGAAATCTGGGAGGCGCCGCCGCACCCC
CTCTAGCGGGCGCGGGGCGAAGCGGTGCGGCGCCGGCAGGAAGGAAATGGGCGGGGAGGGCCTTCGTGCG
TCGCCGCGCCGCCGTCCCCTTCTCCCTCTCCAGCCTCGGGGCTGTCCGCGGGGGGACGGCTGCCTTCGGG
GGGGACGGGGCAGGGCGGGGTTCGGCTTCTGGCGTGTGACCGGCGGCTCTAGAGCCTCTGCTAACCATGT
TCATGCCTTCTTCTTTTTCCTACAGCTCCTGGGCAACGTGCTGGTTATTGTGCTGTCTCATCATTTTGGC
AAAGAATCTAGATACCCTCGTAAAGGTCTAGAGCTAGCGGATCGAACCCTTGCCACCATGGACAAGAAGT
ACTCCATTGGGCTCGCTATCGGCACAAACAGCGTCGGCTGGGCCGTCATTACGGACGAGTACAAGGTGCC
GAGCAAAAAATTCAAAGTTCTGGGCAATACCGATCGCCACAGCATAAAGAAGAACCTCATTGGCGCCCTC
CTGTTCGACTCCGGGGAGACGGCCGAAGCCACGCGGCTCAAAAGAACAGCACGGCGCAGATATACCCGCA
GAAAGAATCGGATCTGCTACCTGCAGGAGATCTTTAGTAATGAGATGGCTAAGGTGGATGACTCTTTCTT
CCATAGGCTGGAGGAGTCCTTTTTGGTGGAGGAGGATAAAAAGCACGAGCGCCACCCAATCTTTGGCAAT
ATCGTGGACGAGGTGGCGTACCATGAAAAGTACCCAACCATATATCATCTGAGGAAGAAGCTTGTAGACA
GTACTGATAAGGCTGACTTGCGGTTGATCTATCTCGCGCTGGCGCATATGATCAAATTTCGGGGACACTT
CCTCATCGAGGGGGACCTGAACCCAGACAACAGCGATGTCGACAAACTCTTTATCCAACTGGTTCAGACT
TACAATCAGCTTTTCGAAGAGAACCCGATCAACGCATCCGGAGTTGACGCCAAAGCAATCCTGAGCGCTA
GGCTGTCCAAATCCCGGCGGCTCGAAAACCTCATCGCACAGCTCCCTGGGGAGAAGAAGAACGGCCTGTT
TGGTAATCTTATCGCCCTGTCACTCGGGCTGACCCCCAACTTTAAATCTAACTTCGACCTGGCCGAAGAT
GCCAAGCTTCAACTGAGCAAAGACACCTACGATGATGATCTCGACAATCTGCTGGCCCAGATCGGCGACC
AGTACGCAGACCTTTTTTTGGCGGCAAAGAACCTGTCAGACGCCATTCTGCTGAGTGATATTCTGCGAGT
GAACACGGAGATCACCAAAGCTCCGCTGAGCGCTAGTATGATCAAGCGCTATGATGAGCACCACCAAGAC
TTGACTTTGCTGAAGGCCCTTGTCAGACAGCAACTGCCTGAGAAGTACAAGGAAATTTTCTTCGATCAGT
CTAAAAATGGCTACGCCGGATACATTGACGGCGGAGCAAGCCAGGAGGAATTTTACAAATTTATTAAGCC
CATCTTGGAAAAAATGGACGGCACCGAGGAGCTGCTGGTAAAGCTTAACAGAGAAGATCTGTTGCGCAAA
CAGCGCACTTTCGACAATGGAAGCATCCCCCACCAGATTCACCTGGGCGAACTGCACGCTATCCTCAGGC
GGCAAGAGGATTTCTACCCCTTTTTGAAAGATAACAGGGAAAAGATTGAGAAAATCCTCACATTTCGGAT
ACCCTACTATGTAGGCCCCCTCGCCCGGGGAAATTCCAGATTCGCGTGGATGACTCGCAAATCAGAAGAG
ACCATCACTCCCTGGAACTTCGAGGAAGTCGTGGATAAGGGGGCCTCTGCCCAGTCCTTCATCGAAAGGA
TGACTAACTTTGATAAAAATCTGCCTAACGAAAAGGTGCTTCCTAAACACTCTCTGCTGTACGAGTACTT
CACAGTTTATAACGAGCTCACCAAGGTCAAATACGTCACAGAAGGGATGAGAAAGCCAGCATTCCTGTCT
GGAGAGCAGAAGAAAGCTATCGTGGACCTCCTCTTCAAGACGAACCGGAAAGTTACCGTGAAACAGCTCA
AAGAAGACTATTTCAAAAAGATTGAATGTTTCGACTCTGTTGAAATCAGCGGAGTGGAGGATCGCTTCAA
CGCATCCCTGGGAACGTATCACGATCTCCTGAAAATCATTAAAGACAAGGACTTCCTGGACAATGAGGAG
AACGAGGACATTCTTGAGGACATTGTCCTCACCCTTACGTTGTTTGAAGATAGGGAGATGATTGAAGAAC
GCTTGAAAACTTACGCTCATCTCTTCGACGACAAAGTCATGAAACAGCTCAAGAGGCGCCGATATACAGG
ATGGGGGCGGCTGTCAAGAAAACTGATCAATGGGATCCGAGACAAGCAGAGTGGAAAGACAATCCTGGAT
TTTCTTAAGTCCGATGGATTTGCCAACCGGAACTTCATGCAGTTGATCCATGATGACTCTCTCACCTTTA
AGGAGGACATCCAGAAAGCACAAGTTTCTGGCCAGGGGGACAGTCTTCACGAGCACATCGCTAATCTTGC
AGGTAGCCCAGCTATCAAAAAGGGAATACTGCAGACCGTTAAGGTCGTGGATGAACTCGTCAAAGTAATG
GGAAGGCATAAGCCCGAGAATATCGTTATCGAGATGGCCCGAGAGAACCAAACTACCCAGAAGGGACAGA
AGAACAGTAGGGAAAGGATGAAGAGGATTGAAGAGGGTATAAAAGAACTGGGGTCCCAAATCCTTAAGGA
ACACCCAGTTGAAAACACCCAGCTTCAGAATGAGAAGCTCTACCTGTACTACCTGCAGAACGGCAGGGAC
ATGTACGTGGATCAGGAACTGGACATCAATCGGCTCTCCGACTACGACGTGGCTGCTATCGTGCCCCAGT
CTTTTCTCAAAGATGATTCTATTGATAATAAAGTGTTGACAAGATCCGATAAAGCTAGAGGGAAGAGTGA
TAACGTCCCCTCAGAAGAAGTTGTCAAGAAAATGAAAAATTATTGGCGGCAGCTGCTGAACGCCAAACTG
ATCACACAACGGAAGTTCGATAATCTGACTAAGGCTGAACGAGGTGGCCTGTCTGAGTTGGATAAAGCCG
GCTTCATCAAAAGGCAGCTTGTTGAGACACGCCAGATCACCAAGCACGTGGCCCAAATTCTCGATTCACG
CATGAACACCAAGTACGATGAAAATGACAAACTGATTCGAGAGGTGAAAGTTATTACTCTGAAGTCTAAG
CTGGTCTCAGATTTCAGAAAGGACTTTCAGTTTTATAAGGTGAGAGAGATCAACAATTACCACCATGCGC
ATGATGCCTACCTGAATGCAGTGGTAGGCACTGCACTTATCAAAAAATATCCCAAGCTTGAATCTGAATT
TGTTTACGGAGACTATAAAGTGTACGATGTTAGGAAAATGATCGCAAAGTCTGAGCAGGAAATAGGCAAG
GCCACCGCTAAGTACTTCTTTTACAGCAATATTATGAATTTTTTCAAGACCGAGATTACACTGGCCAATG
GAGAGATTCGGAAGCGACCACTTATCGAAACAAACGGAGAAACAGGAGAAATCGTGTGGGACAAGGGTAG
GGATTTCGCGACAGTCCGGAAGGTCCTGTCCATGCCGCAGGTGAACATCGTTAAAAAGACCGAAGTACAG
ACCGGAGGCTTCTCCAAGGAAAGTATCCTCCCGAAAAGGAACAGCGACAAGCTGATCGCACGCAAAAAAG
ATTGGGACCCCAAGAAATACGGCGGATTCGATTCTCCTACAGTCGCTTACAGTGTACTGGTTGTGGCCAA
AGTGGAGAAAGGGAAGTCTAAAAAACTCAAAAGCGTCAAGGAACTGCTGGGCATCACAATCATGGAGCGA
TCAAGCTTCGAAAAAAACCCCATCGACTTTCTCGAGGCGAAAGGATATAAAGAGGTCAAAAAAGACCTCA
TCATTAAGCTTCCCAAGTACTCTCTCTTTGAGCTTGAAAACGGCCGGAAACGAATGCTCGCTAGTGCGGG
CGAGCTGCAGAAAGGTAACGAGCTGGCACTGCCCTCTAAATACGTTAATTTCTTGTATCTGGCCAGCCAC
TATGAAAAGCTCAAAGGGTCTCCCGAAGATAATGAGCAGAAGCAGCTGTTCGTGGAACAACACAAACACT
ACCTTGATGAGATCATCGAGCAAATAAGCGAATTCTCCAAAAGAGTGATCCTCGCCGACGCTAACCTCGA
TAAGGTGCTTTCTGCTTACAATAAGCACAGGGATAAGCCCATCAGGGAGCAGGCAGAAAACATTATCCAC
TTGTTTACTCTGACCAACTTGGGCGCGCCTGCAGCCTTCAAGTACTTCGACACCACCATAGACAGAAAGC
GGTACACCTCTACAAAGGAGGTCCTGGACGCCACACTGATTCATCAGTCAATTACGGGGCTCTATGAAAC
AAGAATCGACCTCTCTCAGCTCGGTGGAGACAGCAGGGCTGACCCCAAGAAGAAGAGGAAGGTGTGAGTT
TAAACGGGGGAGGCTAACTGAAACACGGAAGGAGACAATACCGGAAGGAACCCGCGCTATGACGGCAATA
AAAAGACAGAATAAAACGCACGGGTGTTGGGTCGTTTGTTCATAAACGCGGGGTTCGGTCCCAGGGCTGG
CACTCTGTCGATACCCCACCGAGACCCCATTGGGGCCAATACGCCCGCGTTTCTTCCTTTTCCCCACCCC
ACCCCCCAAGTTCGGGTGAAGGCCCAGGGCTCGCAGCCAACGTCGGGGCGGCAGGCCCTGCCATAGCAGA
TCTGCGAAATCGGATCCGCGGCCGCACTGATTCTAGCTGCAGAGGCTCCGGTGCCCGTCAGTGGGCAGAG
CGCACATCGCCCACAGTCCCCGAGAAGTTGGGGGGAGGGGTCGGCAATTGAACCGGTGCCTAGAGAAGGT
GGCGCGGGGTAAACTGGGAAAGTGATGTCGTGTACTGGCTCCGCCTTTTTCCCGAGGGTGGGGGAGAACC
GTATATAAGTGCAGTAGTCGCCGTGAACGTTCTTTTTCGCAACGGGTTTGCCGCCAGAACACAGGATCCT
CGAGCCACCATGGCCATCATCAAGGAGTTCATGCGCTTCAAGGTGCACATGGAGGGCTCCGTGAACGGCC
ACGAGTTCGAGATCGAGGGCGAGGGCGAGGGCCGCCCCTACGAGGGCACCCAGACCGCCAAGCTGAAGGT
GACCAAGGGTGGCCCCCTGCCCTTCGCCTGGGACATCCTGTCCCCTCAGTTCATGTACGGCTCCAAGGCC
TACGTGAAGCACCCCGCCGACATCCCCGACTACTTGAAGCTGTCCTTCCCCGAGGGCTTCAAGTGGGAGC
GCGTGATGAACTTCGAGGACGGCGGCGTGGTGACCGTGACCCAGGACTCCTCCCTGCAGGACGGCGAGTT
CATCTACAAGGTGAAGCTGCGCGGCACCAACTTCCCCTCCGACGGCCCCGTAATGCAGAAGAAGACCATG
GGCTGGGAGGCCTCCTCCGAGCGGATGTACCCCGAGGACGGCGCCCTGAAGGGCGAGATCAAGCAGAGGC
TGAAGCTGAAGGACGGCGGCCACTACGACGCTGAGGTCAAGACCACCTACAAGGCCAAGAAGCCCGTGCA
GCTGCCCGGCGCCTACAACGTCAACATCAAGTTGGACATCACCTCCCACAACGAGGACTACACCATCGTG
GAACAGTACGAACGCGCCGAGGGCCGCCACTCCACCGGCGGCATGGACGAGCTGTACAAGTAAGTTAACT
TGTTTATTGCAGCTTATAATGGTTACAAATAAAGCAATAGCATCACAAATTTCACAAATAAAGCATTTTT
TTCACTGCATTCTAGTTGTGGTTTGTCCAAACTCATCAATGTATCTTATCATGTCTGGAATTGACTCAAA
TGATGTCAATTAGTCTATCAGAAGCTCATCTGGTCTCCCTTCCGGGGGACAAGACATCCCTGTTTAATAT
TTAAACAGCAGTGTTCCCAAACTGGGTTCTTATATCCCTTGCTCTGGTCAACCAGGTTGCAGGGTTTCCT
GTCCTCACAGGAACGAAGTCCCTAAAGAAACAGTGGCAGCCAGGTTTAGCCCCGGAATTGACTGGATTCC
TTTTTTAGGGCCCATTGGTATGGCTTTTTCCCCGTATCCCCCCAGGTGTCTGCAGGCTCAAAGAGCAGCG
AGAAGCGTTCAGAGGAAAGCGATCCCGTGCCACCTTCCCCGTGCCCGGGCTGTCCCCGCACGCTGCCGGC
TCGGGGATGCGGGGGGAGCGCCGGACCGGAGCGGAGCCCCGGGCGGCTCGCTGCTGCCCCCTAGCGGGGG
AGGGACGTAATTACATCCCTGGGGGCTTTGGGGGGGGGCTGTCCCTGATATCTATAACAAGAAAATATAT
ATATAATAAGTTATCACGTAAGTAGAACATGAAATAACAATATAATTATCGTATGAGTTAAATCTTAAAA
GTCACGTAAAAGATAATCATGCGTCATTTTGACTCACGCGGTCGTTATAGTTCAAAATCAGTGACACTTA
CCGCATTGACAAGCACGCCTCACGGGAGCTCCAAGCGGCGACTGAGATGTCCTAAATGCACAGCGACGGA
TTCGCGCTATTTAGAAAGAGAGAGCAATATTTCAAGAATGCATGCGTCAATTTTACGCAGACTATCTTTC
TAGGGTTAATCTAGCTGCATCAGGATCATATCGTCGGGTCTTTTTTCCGGCTCAGTCATCGCCCAAGCTG
GCGCTATCTGGGCATCGGGGAGGAAGAAGCCCGTGCCTTTTCCCGCGAGGTTGAAGCGGCATGGAAAGAG
TTTGCCGAGGATGACTGCTGCTGCATTGACGTTGAGCGAAAACGCACGTTTACCATGATGATTCGGGAAG
GTGTGGCCATGCACGCCTTTAACGGTGAACTGTTCGTTCAGGCCACCTGGGATACCAGTTCGTCGCGGCT
TTTCCGGACACAGTTCCGGATGGTCAGCCCGAAGCGCATCAGCAACCCGAACAATACCGGCGACAGCCGG
AACTGCCGTGCCGGTGTGCAGATTAATGACAGCGGTGCGGCGCTGGGATATTACGTCAGCGAGGACGGGT
ATCCTGGCTGGATGCCGCAGAAATGGACATGGATACCCCGTGAGTTACCCGGCGGGCGCGCTTGGCGTAA
TCATGGTCATAGCTGTTTCCTGTGTGAAATTGTTATCCGCTCACAATTCCACACAACATACGAGCCGGAA
GCATAAAGTGTAAAGCCTGGGGTGCCTAATGAGTGAGCTAACTCACATTAATTGCGTTGCGCTCACTGCC
CGCTTTCCAGTCGGGAAACCTGTCGTGCCAGCTGCATTAATGAATCGGCCAACGCGCGGGGAGAGGCGGT
TTGCGTATTGGGCGCTCTTCCGCTTCCTCGCTCACTGACTCGCTGCGCTCGGTCGTTCGGCTGCGGCGAG
CGGTATCAGCTCACTCAAAGGCGGTAATACGGTTATCCACAGAATCAGGGGATAACGCAGGAAAGAACAT
GTGAGCAAAAGGCCAGCAAAAGGCCAGGAACCGTAAAAAGGCCGCGTTGCTGGCGTTTTTCCATAGGCTC
CGCCCCCCTGACGAGCATCACAAAAATCGACGCTCAAGTCAGAGGTGGCGAAACCCGACAGGACTATAAA
GATACCAGGCGTTTCCCCCTGGAAGCTCCCTCGTGCGCTCTCCTGTTCCGACCCTGCCGCTTACCGGATA
CCTGTCCGCCTTTCTCCCTTCGGGAAGCGTGGCGCTTTCTCATAGCTCACGCTGTAGGTATCTCAGTTCG
GTGTAGGTCGTTCGCTCCAAGCTGGGCTGTGTGCACGAACCCCCCGTTCAGCCCGACCGCTGCGCCTTAT
CCGGTAACTATCGTCTTGAGTCCAACCCGGTAAGACACGACTTATCGCCACTGGCAGCAGCCACTGGTAA
CAGGATTAGCAGAGCGAGGTATGTAGGCGGTGCTACAGAGTTCTTGAAGTGGTGGCCTAACTACGGCTAC
ACTAGAAGAACAGTATTTGGTATCTGCGCTCTGCTGAAGCCAGTTACCTTCGGAAAAAGAGTTGGTAGCT
CTTGATCCGGCAAACAAACCACCGCTGGTAGCGGTGGTTTTTTTGTTTGCAAGCAGCAGATTACGCGCAG
AAAAAAAGGATCTCAAGAAGATCCTTTGATCTTTTCTACGGGGTCTGACGCTCAGTGGAACGAAAACTCA
CGTTAAGGGATTTTGGTCATGAGATTATCAAAAAGGATCTTCACCTAGATCCTTTTAAATTAAAAATGAA
GTTTTAAATCAATCTAAAGTATATATGAGTAAACTTGGTCTGACAGTTACCAATGCTTAATCAGTGAGGC
ACCTATCTCAGCGATCTGTCTATTTCGTTCATCCATAGTTGCCTGACTCCCCGTCGTGTAGATAACTACG
ATACGGGAGGGCTTACCATCTGGCCCCAGTGCTGCAATGATACCGCGAGACCCACGCTCACCGGCTCCAG
ATTTATCAGCAATAAACCAGCCAGCCGGAAGGGCCGAGCGCAGAAGTGGTCCTGCAACTTTATCCGCCTC
CATCCAGTCTATTAATTGTTGCCGGGAAGCTAGAGTAAGTAGTTCGCCAGTTAATAGTTTGCGCAACGTT
GTTGCCATTGCTACAGGCATCGTGGTGTCACGCTCGTCGTTTGGTATGGCTTCATTCAGCTCCGGTTCCC
AACGATCAAGGCGAGTTACATGATCCCCCATGTTGTGCAAAAAAGCGGTTAGCTCCTTCGGTCCTCCGAT
CGTTGTCAGAAGTAAGTTGGCCGCAGTGTTATCACTCATGGTTATGGCAGCACTGCATAATTCTCTTACT
GTCATGCCATCCGTAAGATGCTTTTCTGTGACTGGTGAGTACTCAACCAAGTCATTCTGAGAATAGTGTA
TGCGGCGACCGAGTTGCTCTTGCCCGGCGTCAATACGGGATAATACCGCGCCACATAGCAGAACTTTAAA
AGTGCTCATCATTGGAAAACGTTCTTCGGGGCGAAAACTCTCAAGGATCTTACCGCTGTTGAGATCCAGT
TCGATGTAACCCACTCGTGCACCCAACTGATCTTCAGCATCTTTTACTTTCACCAGCGTTTCTGGGTGAG
CAAAAACAGGAAGGCAAAATGCCGCAAAAAAGGGAATAAGGGCGACACGGAAATGTTGAATACTCATACT
CTTCCTTTTTCAATATTATTGAAGCATTTATCAGGGTTATTGTCTCATGAGCGGATACATATTTGAATGT
ATTTAGAAAAATAAACAAATAGGGGTTCCGCGCACATTTCCCCGAAAAGTGCCACCTAAATTGTAAGCGT
TAATATTTTGTTAAAATTCGCGTTAAATTTTTGTTAAATCAGCTCATTTTTTAACCAATAGGCCGAAATC
GGCAAAATCCCTTATAAATCAAAAGAATAGACCGAGATAGGGT
[37 nt withheld, positions 10404-10440]
AAAGAACGTGGACTCCAACGTCAAAGG
[49 nt withheld, positions 10468-10516]
T
[91 nt withheld, positions 10518-10608]
G
[124 nt withheld, positions 10610-10733]
CCCATTCGCCATTCAGGCTGCGCAACTGTTGGGAAGGGCGATCGGTGCGGGCCTCTTCGCTATTACGCCA
GCTGGCGAAAGGGGGATGTGCTGCAAGGCGATTAAGTTGGGTAACGCCAGGGTTTTCCCAGTCACGACGT
TGTAAAACGACGGCCAGTGAGCGCGCCTCGTTCATTCACGTTTTTGAACCCGTGGAGGACGGGCAGACTC
GCGGTGCAAATGTGTTTTACAGCGTGATGGAGCAGATGAAGATGCTCGACACGCTGCAGAACACGCAGCT
AGATTAACCCTAGAAAGATAATCATATTGTGACGTACGTTAAAGATAATCATGTGTAAAATTGACGCATG
TGTTTTATCGGTCTGTATATCGAGGTTTATTTATTAATTTGAATAGATATTAAGTTTTATTATATTTACA
CTTACATACTAATAATAAATTCAACAAACAATTTATTTATGTTTATTTATTTATTAAAAAAAACAAAAAC
TCAAAATTTCTTCTATAAAGTAACAAAACTTTTATGAGGGACAGCCCCCCCCCAAAGCCCCCAGGGATGT
AATTACGTCCCTCCCCCGCTAGGGGGCAGCAGCGAGCCGCCCGGGGCTCCGCTCCGGTCCGGCGCTCCCC
CCGCATCCCCGAGCCGGCAGCGTGCGGGGACAGCCCGGGCACGGGGAAGGTGGCACGGGATCGCTTTCCT
CTGAACGCTTCTCGCTGCTCTTTGAGCCTGCAGACACCTGGGGGGATACGGGGAAAAGGCCTCCACGGCC
GACATTGATTATTGACTAGTTATTAATAGTAATCAATTACGGGGTCATTAGTTCATAGCCCATATATGGA
GTTCCGCGTTACATAACTTACGGTAAATGGCCCGCCTGGCTGACCGCCCAACGACCCCCGCCCATTGACG
TCAATAATGACGTATGTTCCCATAGTAACGCCAATAGGGACTTTCCATTGACGTCAATGGGTGGAGTATT
TACGGTAAACTGCCCACTTGGCAGTACATCAAGTGTATCATATGCCAAGTACGCCCCCTATTGACGTCAA
TGACGGTAAATGGCCCGCCTGGCATTATGCCCAGTACATGACCTTATGGGACTTTCCTACTTGGCAGTAC
ATCTACGTATTAGTCATCGCTATTACCATGGTCGAGGTGAGCCCCACGTTCTGCTTCACTCTCCCCATCT
CCCCCCCCTCCCCACCCCCAATTTTGTATTTATTTATTTTTTAATTATTTTGTGCAGCGATGGGGGCGGG
GGGGGGGGGGGGGSGSGSSCCGGGGGGGNGGGGGGGGGGGGGGGGGGGGGGGGGGGGGGGGGGGGGGGGG
GGGGGGGGGGGBSNGNNNNGNGGGGGGGGGGSSGSGGGGGGKGKGKKKNNKGGGGGGGGGGGGGGGGGGG
G
